LOCUS       Exported 2606 bp ds-DNA circular SYN 13-MAY-2021
DEFINITION  MoClo Destination Vector: (based on pSB1A2 with fixed illegal site)
            [A:LacZa:E].
ACCESSION   .
VERSION     .
KEYWORDS    DVA_AE
SOURCE      synthetic DNA construct
  ORGANISM  synthetic DNA construct
REFERENCE   1 (bases 1 to 2606)
  AUTHORS   Iverson SV, Haddock TL, Beal J, Densmore DM
  TITLE     CIDAR MoClo: Improved MoClo Assembly Standard and New E. coli Part
            Library Enable Rapid Combinatorial Design for Synthetic and
            Traditional Biology.
  JOURNAL   ACS Synth Biol. 2016 Jan 15;5(1):99-103. doi:
            10.1021/acssynbio.5b00124. Epub 2015 Nov 4.
  PUBMED    26479688
REFERENCE   2 (bases 1 to 2606)
  AUTHORS   .
  TITLE     Direct Submission
  JOURNAL   Exported May 13, 2021 from SnapGene Server 1.1.58
            http://www.snapgene.com
FEATURES             Location/Qualifiers
     source          1..2606
                     /organism="synthetic DNA construct"
                     /mol_type="other DNA"
     primer_bind     199..221
                     /label=M13/pUC Forward
                     /note="In lacZ gene"
     primer_bind     213..230
                     /label=M13 Forward
                     /note="In lacZ gene. Also called M13-F20 or M13 (-21)
                     Forward"
     primer_bind     214..230
                     /label=M13 fwd
                     /note="common sequencing primer, one of multiple similar
                     variants"
     misc_feature    231..287
                     /label=MCS
                     /note="pUC18/19 multiple cloning site"
     primer_bind     complement(300..316)
                     /label=M13 rev
                     /note="common sequencing primer, one of multiple similar
                     variants"
     primer_bind     complement(300..316)
                     /label=M13 Reverse
                     /note="In lacZ gene. Also called M13-rev"
     primer_bind     complement(313..335)
                     /label=M13/pUC Reverse
                     /note="In lacZ gene"
     protein_bind    324..340
                     /label=lac operator
                     /bound_moiety="lac repressor encoded by lacI"
                     /note="The lac repressor binds to the lac operator to
                     inhibit transcription in E. coli. This inhibition can be
                     relieved by adding lactose or
                     isopropyl-beta-D-thiogalactopyranoside (IPTG)."
     promoter        complement(348..378)
                     /label=lac promoter
                     /note="promoter for the E. coli lac operon"
     protein_bind    393..414
                     /label=CAP binding site
                     /bound_moiety="E. coli catabolite activator protein"
                     /note="CAP binding activates transcription in the presence
                     of cAMP."
     misc_feature    514..534
                     /label=BioBrick suffix
                     /note="universal suffix for all parts"
     primer_bind     complement(540..557)
                     /label=L4440
                     /note="L4440 vector, forward primer"
     rep_origin      complement(711..1299)
                     /direction=LEFT
                     /label=ori
                     /note="high-copy-number ColE1/pMB1/pBR322/pUC origin of
                     replication"
     primer_bind     complement(791..810)
                     /label=pBR322ori-F
                     /note="pBR322 origin, forward primer"
     CDS             complement(1470..2330)
                     /codon_start=1
                     /gene="bla"
                     /product="beta-lactamase"
                     /label=AmpR
                     /note="confers resistance to ampicillin, carbenicillin, and
                     related antibiotics"
                     /translation="MSIQHFRVALIPFFAAFCLPVFAHPETLVKVKDAEDQLGARVGYI
                     ELDLNSGKILESFRPEERFPMMSTFKVLLCGAVLSRIDAGQEQLGRRIHYSQNDLVEYS
                     PVTEKHLTDGMTVRELCSAAITMSDNTAANLLLTTIGGPKELTAFLHNMGDHVTRLDRW
                     EPELNEAIPNDERDTTMPVAMATTLRKLLTGELLTLASRQQLIDWMEADKVAGPLLRSA
                     LPAGWFIADKSGAGERGSRGIIAALGPDGKPSRIVVIYTTGSQATMDERNRQIAEIGAS
                     LIKHW"
     primer_bind     2093..2112
                     /label=Amp-R
                     /note="Ampicillin resistance gene, reverse primer"
     promoter        complement(2331..2435)
                     /gene="bla"
                     /label=AmpR promoter
     primer_bind     2503..2521
                     /label=pBRforEco
                     /note="pBR322 vectors, upsteam of EcoRI site, forward
                     primer"
     terminator      2525..2568
                     /label=bacterial terminator
                     /note="putative bacterial transcription terminator"
     misc_feature    2571..2592
                     /label=BioBrick prefix
                     /note="BioBrick prefix for parts that do not start with
                     ""ATG"""
     CDS             complement(2587..304)
                     /codon_start=1
                     /gene="lacZ fragment"
                     /product="LacZ-alpha fragment of beta-galactosidase"
                     /label=lacZ-alpha
                     /translation="MTMITPSLHACRSTLEDPRVPSSNSLAVVLQRRDWENPGVTQLNR
                     LAAHPPFASWRNSEEARTDRPSQQLRSLNGEWRLMRYFLLTHLCGISHRIWCRRHLLRP
                     TSL"
ORIGIN
        1 ggagatgtct tctgcaccat atgcggtgtg aaataccgca cagatgcgta aggagaaaat
       61 accgcatcag gcgccattcg ccattcaggc tgcgcaactg ttgggaaggg cgatcggtgc
      121 gggcctcttc gctattacgc cagctggcga aagggggatg tgctgcaagg cgattaagtt
      181 gggtaacgcc agggttttcc cagtcacgac gttgtaaaac gacggccagt gaattcgagc
      241 tcggtacccg gggatcctct agagtcgacc tgcaggcatg caagcttggc gtaatcatgg
      301 tcatagctgt ttcctgtgtg aaattgttat ccgctcacaa ttccacacaa catacgagcc
      361 ggaagcataa agtgtaaagc ctggggtgcc taatgagtga gctaactcac attaattgcg
      421 ttgcgctcac tgcccgcttt ccagtcggga aacctgtcgt gccagctgca ttaatgaatc
      481 ggccaacgcg cggggaagac gtgcttagag acctactagt agcggccgct gcaggcttcc
      541 tcgctcactg actcgctgcg ctcggtcgtt cggctgcggc gagcggtatc agctcactca
      601 aaggcggtaa tacggttatc cacagaatca ggggataacg caggaaagaa catgtgagca
      661 aaaggccagc aaaaggccag gaaccgtaaa aaggccgcgt tgctggcgtt tttccacagg
      721 ctccgccccc ctgacgagca tcacaaaaat cgacgctcaa gtcagaggtg gcgaaacccg
      781 acaggactat aaagatacca ggcgtttccc cctggaagct ccctcgtgcg ctctcctgtt
      841 ccgaccctgc cgcttaccgg atacctgtcc gcctttctcc cttcgggaag cgtggcgctt
      901 tctcatagct cacgctgtag gtatctcagt tcggtgtagg tcgttcgctc caagctgggc
      961 tgtgtgcacg aaccccccgt tcagcccgac cgctgcgcct tatccggtaa ctatcgtctt
     1021 gagtccaacc cggtaagaca cgacttatcg ccactggcag cagccactgg taacaggatt
     1081 agcagagcga ggtatgtagg cggtgctaca gagttcttga agtggtggcc taactacggc
     1141 tacactagaa gaacagtatt tggtatctgc gctctgctga agccagttac cttcggaaaa
     1201 agagttggta gctcttgatc cggcaaacaa accaccgctg gtagcggtgg tttttttgtt
     1261 tgcaagcagc agattacgcg cagaaaaaaa ggatctcaag aagatccttt gatcttttct
     1321 acggggtctg acgctcagtg gaacgaaaac tcacgttaag ggattttggt catgagatta
     1381 tcaaaaagga tcttcaccta gatcctttta aattaaaaat gaagttttaa atcaatctaa
     1441 agtatatatg agtaaacttg gtctgacagt taccaatgct taatcagtga ggcacctatc
     1501 tcagcgatct gtctatttcg ttcatccata gttgcctgac tccccgtcgt gtagataact
     1561 acgatacggg agggcttacc atctggcccc agtgctgcaa tgataccgcg cgacccacgc
     1621 tcaccggctc cagatttatc agcaataaac cagccagccg gaagggccga gcgcagaagt
     1681 ggtcctgcaa ctttatccgc ctccatccag tctattaatt gttgccggga agctagagta
     1741 agtagttcgc cagttaatag tttgcgcaac gttgttgcca ttgctacagg catcgtggtg
     1801 tcacgctcgt cgtttggtat ggcttcattc agctccggtt cccaacgatc aaggcgagtt
     1861 acatgatccc ccatgttgtg caaaaaagcg gttagctcct tcggtcctcc gatcgttgtc
     1921 agaagtaagt tggccgcagt gttatcactc atggttatgg cagcactgca taattctctt
     1981 actgtcatgc catccgtaag atgcttttct gtgactggtg agtactcaac caagtcattc
     2041 tgagaatagt gtatgcggcg accgagttgc tcttgcccgg cgtcaatacg ggataatacc
     2101 gcgccacata gcagaacttt aaaagtgctc atcattggaa aacgttcttc ggggcgaaaa
     2161 ctctcaagga tcttaccgct gttgagatcc agttcgatgt aacccactcg tgcacccaac
     2221 tgatcttcag catcttttac tttcaccagc gtttctgggt gagcaaaaac aggaaggcaa
     2281 aatgccgcaa aaaagggaat aagggcgaca cggaaatgtt gaatactcat actcttcctt
     2341 tttcaatatt attgaagcat ttatcagggt tattgtctca tgagcggata catatttgaa
     2401 tgtatttaga aaaataaaca aataggggtt ccgcgcacat ttccccgaaa agtgccacct
     2461 gacgtctaag aaaccattat tatcatgaca ttaacctata aaaataggcg tatcacgagg
     2521 cagaatttca gataaaaaaa atccttagct ttcgctaagg atgatttctg gaattcgcgg
     2581 ccgcttctag agactagtgg gtctca
//
