[The description below was written by a language model from this plasmid's Addgene catalogue record and the feature table of its GenBank file.]
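Description:
DVA_AE is an empty destination vector from the CIDAR MoClo (modular cloning) system, a small 2.6 kb circular synthetic plasmid for hierarchical DNA assembly in E. coli. Its backbone, called DVA, derives from the BioBrick vector pSB1A2, modified to remove a restriction site that was incompatible with the assembly standard. It is propagated through a high-copy ColE1/pMB1/pUC-type origin of replication, although the catalogue entry lists copy number as unknown. Selection is with ampicillin, through a beta-lactamase (AmpR) gene driven by its own promoter.

The plasmid carries no gene of interest. The cloning position is instead occupied by a lacZ-alpha dropout cassette, described in the record as [A:LacZa:E], meaning that the cassette is flanked by the MoClo fusion sites designated A and E. The cassette comprises the LacZ-alpha fragment coding sequence with an embedded pUC18/19-type multiple cloning site, expressed from the lac promoter with its lac operator and CAP binding site. It sits between retained BioBrick prefix and suffix sequences, and a putative bacterial transcription terminator lies just upstream of the prefix. M13 forward and reverse primer sites lie within the lacZ region.

In MoClo workflows, Type IIS restriction enzymes excise the lacZ-alpha cassette and leave the defined overhangs, so that a part or assembled set of parts beginning with site A and ending with site E ligates in directionally. Loss of alpha-complementation then allows blue/white screening for correct clones in a suitable host. The feature table does not annotate the Type IIS sites or fusion sites, and the record does not state which assembly level this vector serves.
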