Addgene plasmid #66040: DVA_AE
Purpose: (Empty Backbone) MoClo Destination Vector: (based on pSB1A2 with fixed illegal site) [A:LacZa:E]
Depositing lab: Douglas Densmore. Depositing organization: Boston University Main Campus. Publication: CIDAR MoClo: Improved MoClo Assembly Standard and New E. coli Part Library Enable Rapid Combinatorial Design for Synthetic and Traditional Biology. Iverson SV, Haddock TL, Beal J, Densmore DM. ACS Synth Biol. 2016 Jan 15;5(1):99-103. doi: 10.1021/acssynbio.5b00124. Epub 2015 Nov 4. PubMed 26479688.
Backbone
  Vector backbone: DVA
  Vector type: Synthetic Biology ; Destination Vector
Growth in bacteria
  Bacterial resistance: Ampicillin, 100 μg/mL
  Growth temperature: 37°C
  Growth strain: DH5alpha
  Copy number: Unknown
Gene/Insert
  Gene/Insert name: None
  Species: Synthetic
  Cloning method: Unknown
Terms and licenses: Academic/Nonprofit Terms; Industry Terms: Not Available to Industry
How to cite: DVA_AE was a gift from Douglas Densmore (Addgene plasmid # 66040 ; http://n2t.net/addgene:66040 ; RRID:Addgene_66040)
