>Addgene plasmid #66040 | DVA_AE | addgene partial sequence | sequence record 114231 | MoCloR 5'-gccacctgacgtctaagaaacc-3'
ATAGGCGTATCACGAGGCAGAATTTCAGATAAAAAAAATCCTTAGCTTTCGCTAAGGATGATTTCTGGAA
TTCGCGGCCGCTTCTAGAGACTAGTGGGTCTCAGGAGATGTCTTCTGCACCATATGCGGTGTGAAATACC
GCACAGATGCGTAAGGAGAAAATACCGCATCAGGCGCCATTCGCCATTCAGGCTGCGCAACTGTTGGGAA
GGGCGATCGGTGCGGGCCTCTTCGCTATTACGCCAGCTGGCGAAAGGGGGATGTGCTGCAAGGCGATTAA
GTTGGGTAACGCCAGGGTTTTCCCAGTCACGACGTTGTAAAACGACGGCCAGTGAATTCGAGCTCGGTAC
CCGGGGATCCTCTAGAGTCGACCTGCAGGCATGCAAGCTTGGCGTAATCATGGTCATAGCTGTTTCCTGT
GTGAAATTGTTATCCGCTCACAATTCCACACAACATACGAGCCGGAAGCATAAAGTGTAAAGCCTGGGGT
GCCTAATGAGTGAGCTAACTCACATTAATTGCGTTGCGCTCACTGCCCGCTTTCCAGTCGGGAAACCTGT
CGTGCCAGCTGCATTAATGAATCGGCCAACGCGCGGGGAAGACGTGCTTAGAGACCTACTAGTAGCGGCC
GCTGCAGGCTTCCTCGCTCACTGACTCGCTGCGCTCGGTCGTTCGGCTGCGGCGAGCGGTATCAGCTCAC
TCAAAGGCGGTAATACGGTTATCCACAGAATCAGG
